>Addgene plasmid #24438 | K222C | addgene partial sequence | sequence record 30378 | 24438 with hKIF5B-Fwd2 (ACGGAACAAAAGCTGAGTGG)
CTGGTGTGAAAGGTTAGTAAAACTGGAGCTGAAGGTGCTGTGCTGGATGAAGCTAAAAACANCNTNNAGG
TCACTTTCTGCTCTTGGAAATGTTATTTCTGCTTTGGCTGAGGGTAGTACTTATGTTCCATATCGAGATA
GTAAAATGACAAGAATCCTTCAAGATAGCCTAGGTGGCAACGCTAGAACCACTATTGTAATTTGCTGCTC
TCCATCATCATACAATGAGTCTGAAACAAAATCTACACTCTTATTTGGCCAAAGGGCCAAAACAATTAAG
AACACAGTTAGTGTCAATGTGGAGTTAACCGCAGAACAGTGGAAAAAGAAGTATGAAAAAGAAAAAGAAA
AAAATAAGATCCTGCGGAACACTATTCAGTGGCTTGAAAATGAGCTCAACAGATGGCGTAATGGGGAGAC
GGTGCCTATTGATGAACAGTTTGACAAAGAGAAAGCCAACTTGGAAGCTTTCACAGTGGATAAAGATATT
ACTCTTACCAATGATAAACCAGCAACCGCAATTGGAGTTATAGGCAATTTTACTGATGCTGAAAGAAGAA
AGGCTGAAGAAGAAATTGCTAAATTATACAAACAGCTTGATGACAAGGATGAAGAAATTAACCAGCAAAG
TCAACTGGTAGAGAAGCTGAAGACGCAAATGTTGGATCAGGAGGAGCTTTTGGCATCTACCAGAAGGGAT
CAAGACAATATGCAAGCTGAGCTGAATCGCCTTCAAGCAGAAAATGATGCCTCTAAAGAAGAAGTGAAAG
AAGTTTTACAGGCCCTAGAAGAACTTGCTGTCAATTATGATCAGAAGTCTCAGGAAGTTGAAGACAAAAC
TAAGGAATATGAATTGCTTAGTGATGAATTGAATCAGAAATCGGCAACTTTAGCGAGTATAGATGCTGAG
CTTTCAGAAACTTAAGGAAATGACCAACCCCCCAGAAAAAACCGAGCAGCTGAAAATGATGGCATCTTTA
CT
