>Addgene plasmid #24438 | K222C | addgene partial sequence | sequence record 30379 | 24438 with T7-term
TCTTTCGGGCTTTGTTAGCAGCCGGATCTGCTCGAGTTAATGGTGATGATGGTGATGTTTGTATAGTTCA
TCCATGCCATGTGTAATCCCAGCAGCTGTTACAAACTCAAGAAGGACCATGTGGTCTCTCTTTTCGTTGG
GATCTTTCGAAAGGGCAGATTGTGTGGACAGGTAATGGTTGTCTGGTAAAAGGACAGGGCCATCGCCAAT
TGGAGTATTTTGTTGATAATGGTCTGCTAGTTGAACGCTTCCATCTTCAATGTTGTGTCTAATTTTGAAG
TTAACTTTGATTCCATTCTTTTGTTTGTCTGCCATGATGTATACATTGTGTGAGTTATAGTTGTATTCCA
ATTTGTGTCCAAGAATGTTTCCATCTTCTTTAAAATCAATACCTTTTAACTCGATTCTATTAACAAGGGT
ATCACCTTCAAACTTGACTTCAGCACGTGTCTTGTAGTTCCCGTCATCTTTGAAAAATATAGTTCTTTCC
TGTACATAACCTTCGGGCATGGCACTCTTGAAAAAGTCATGCTGTTTCATATGATCTGGGTATCTTGAAA
AGCATTGAACACCATAAGTCAGAGTAGTGACAAGTGTTGGCCATGGAACAGGTAGTTTTCCAGTAGTGCA
AATAAATTTAA
