>Addgene plasmid #24438 | K222C | addgene partial sequence | sequence record 30380 | 24438 with T7
GTTTAACTTTAAGAAGGAGATATACAATATGGCGGACCTGGCCGAGTCTAATATTAAAGTGATGTGTCGC
TTCAGACCTCTCAACGAGTCTGAAGTGAACCGCGGCGACAAGTACATCGCCAAGTTTCAGGGAGAAGACA
CGGTCGTGATCGCGTCCAAGCCTTATGCATTTGATCGGGTGTTCCAGTCAAGCACATCTCAAGAGCAAGT
GTATAATGACGCCGCAAAGAAGATTGTTAAAGACGTCCTTGAAGGATATAATGGAACAATATTTGCATAC
GGCCAAACATCCTCTGGGAAGACACACACAATGGAGGGTAAACTTCATGATCCAGAAGGCATGGGAATTA
TTCCAAGAATAGTGCAAGATATTTTTAATTATATTTACTCCATGGATGAAAATTTGGAATTTCATATTAA
GGTTTCATATTTTGAAATATATTTGGATAAGATAAGGGACCTGTTAGATGTTTCAAAGACCAACCTTTCA
GTTCATGAAGACAAAAACCGAGTTCCCTATGTAAAGGGAGCCACAGAGCGTTTTGTAAGTAGTCCAGATG
AAGTTATGGATACAATAGATGAAGGAAAATCCAACAGACATGTAGCAGTTACAAATATGAATGAACATAG
CTCTAGGAGTCACAGTATATTTCTTATTAATGTCAAACAAGAGAACACACAAACGGAACAATGCCTGAGT
GGAAAGCTTTTATCTAGTTTGAATTTA
