[The description below was written by a language model from this plasmid's Addgene catalogue record.]
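Description:
K222C is a bacterial expression plasmid built on the pET17b backbone (about 3.3 kb without insert), carrying a roughly 1.7 kb fragment of human conventional kinesin heavy chain, KIF5B. It is a high-copy plasmid selected with ampicillin. The record does not list a promoter. However, pET17b is a T7-driven vector, and the listed T7 and T7-terminator sequencing primers fit an insert placed between a T7 promoter and terminator. Protein production would therefore normally require a host that supplies T7 RNA polymerase, whereas the recorded DH5alpha strain serves for propagation.

The alternative name K560CLM-GFP suggests a truncated, 560-residue kinesin in a "cysteine-light" background. Seven native cysteines are replaced by serine or alanine (C7S, C65A, C168A, C174S, C294A, C330S, C421A). On this background, one new cysteine is introduced at position 222 (K222C), giving a defined reactive thiol in the motor. The kinesin is fused at its C terminus to GFP, which allows fluorescence detection, followed by a 6xHis tag for metal-affinity purification.

The associated publication concerns controlling kinesin by reversible disulfide cross-linking to identify the conformational change that produces motility. The plasmid is thus suited to making recombinant, fluorescently tagged kinesin with a site-specific cysteine for cross-linking or thiol-directed labelling. Because this construct has only one engineered cysteine, it probably served as a single-site variant or control alongside paired-cysteine mutants, though the record does not state its exact role.
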