Addgene plasmid #24438: K222C
Depositing lab: Ron Vale. Depositing organization: University of California, San Francisco (UCSF). Publication: Controlling kinesin by reversible disulfide cross-linking. Identifying the motility-producing conformational change. Tomishige M, Vale RD. J Cell Biol. 2000 Nov 27. 151(5):1081-92. 10.1083/jcb.151.5.1081 PubMed 11086009.
Backbone
  Vector backbone: pET17b
  Backbone size w/o insert (bp): 3300
  Vector type: Bacterial Expression
Growth in bacteria
  Bacterial resistance: Ampicillin, 100 μg/mL
  Growth temperature: 37°C
  Growth strain: DH5alpha
  Copy number: High Copy
Gene/Insert
  Gene/Insert name: Kinesin (alt names: K560CLM-GFP; KIF5B)
  Species: H. sapiens (human)
  Insert size (bp): 1680
  Mutation: C7S/C65A/C168A/C174S/C294A/C330S/C421A, K222C
  Entrez Gene: KIF5B (a.k.a. HEL-S-61, KINH, KNS, KNS1, UKHC)
  Tag / fusion protein: GFP (C terminal on insert); 6XHis (C terminal on insert)
  Cloning method: Restriction Enzyme
  Sequencing primers: 5′ T7, GFP-R; 3′ T7-term
Terms and licenses: Academic/Nonprofit Terms; Industry Terms: Not Available to Industry
How to cite: K222C was a gift from Ron Vale (Addgene plasmid # 24438 ; http://n2t.net/addgene:24438 ; RRID:Addgene_24438)
